Addgene plasmid #187018: GFP-KASH2ext
Purpose: Control for inducible disruption of LINC Complex
Depositing lab: Jan Lammerding. Depositing organization: Cornell University. Publication: Mutant lamins cause nuclear envelope rupture and DNA damage in skeletal muscle cells. Earle AJ, Kirby TJ, Fedorchak GR, Isermann P, Patel J, Iruvanti S, Moore SA, Bonne G, Wallrath LL, Lammerding J. Nat Mater. 2019 Dec 16. pii: 10.1038/s41563-019-0563-5. doi: 10.1038/s41563-019-0563-5. PubMed 31844279.
Backbone
  Vector backbone: pPB
  Vector type: Mammalian Expression
Growth in bacteria
  Bacterial resistance: Ampicillin, 100 μg/mL
  Growth temperature: 37°C
  Growth strain: DH5alpha
  Copy number: High Copy
Gene/Insert
  Gene/Insert name: KASH2ext
  Species: M. musculus (mouse)
  Tag / fusion protein: GFP (N terminal on insert)
  Cloning method: Gibson Cloning
Terms and licenses: Academic/Nonprofit Terms; Industry Terms: Not Available to Industry
Depositor comments: Inducible construct via doxycycline addition
How to cite: GFP-KASH2ext was a gift from Jan Lammerding (Addgene plasmid # 187018 ; http://n2t.net/addgene:187018 ; RRID:Addgene_187018)
