[The description below was written by a language model from this plasmid's Addgene catalogue record and pLannotate feature annotations shown in this document.]
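Description:
GFP-KASH2ext is a doxycycline-inducible mammalian expression plasmid built on a pPB backbone, a name usually associated with piggyBac transposon vectors, although no transposon terminal repeats appear in the feature table. It is maintained in bacteria through a high-copy ColE1/pUC-type origin and an ampicillin resistance gene with its own bla promoter.

The plasmid is an all-in-one Tet-On design with two mammalian expression units. In the first, a tetracycline response element with seven tetO copies is joined to a minimal CMV promoter. This is followed by a chimeric β-globin/immunoglobulin intron and an EGFP coding sequence fused at its C-terminus to the insert, recorded as mouse KASH2ext. The automated annotation labels this short region after EGFP as a fragment resembling human SYNE3, which probably reflects homology among nesprin KASH domains rather than the true source, and the catalogue entry gives mouse as the species. An SV40 poly(A) signal lies just downstream across the circular junction, flanked by small ble and small t antigen fragments that look like cloning remnants. In the second unit, the EF-1α core promoter with its intron A constitutively drives rtTA3, followed by an EMCV IRES, a neomycin/G418 resistance gene and a bGH poly(A) signal. Cells selected with G418 therefore also express the transactivator, and adding doxycycline switches on the GFP fusion.

The stated purpose is to serve as a control for inducible disruption of the LINC complex. The record does not describe how the "ext" variant differs from a disrupting KASH construct.
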