Features (pLannotate 1.2.2; 19 found; start..end, strand, type, name):
     71..229     +  CDS            ble (fragment): BLE_KLEPN - Experimental evidence at protein level: Swiss-Prot protein existence level 1. Binding protein with a strong affinity to the bleomycin family of antibiotics. Binds to CL990; an antimitotic-antibiotic compound. From Klebsiella pneumoniae.
    224..305     +  polyA_signal   SV40 poly(A) signal: SV40 polyadenylation signal
    361..427     +  CDS            small t antigen (fragment): SV40 (simian virus 40) small t antigen
    453..664     +  promoter       EF-1α core promoter: core promoter for human elongation factor EF-1α
    665..1603    +  intron         EF-1α intron A: intron upstream of the start codon of human EF-1α
   1670..2367    +  CDS            rtTA3 (fragment): reverse tetracycline transactivator 3 activates expression from Tet-responsive promoters in the presence of doxycycline
   2297..2407    +  CDS            VP48: 3 tandem repeats of the minimal activation domain of herpes simplex virus VP16 (Cheng et al., 2013)
   2546..3008    +  misc_feature   IRES: internal ribosome entry site (IRES) of the encephalomyocarditis virus (EMCV)
   3022..3825    +  CDS            NeoR/KanR: aminoglycoside phosphotransferase from Tn5; aph(3')-II (or nptII); confers resistance to neomycin, kanamycin, and G418 (Geneticin®)
   3839..4063    +  polyA_signal   bGH poly(A) signal: bovine growth hormone polyadenylation signal
   4388..4976    -  rep_origin     ori: high-copy-number ColE1/pMB1/pBR322/pUC origin of replication
   5147..6007    -  CDS            AmpR: β-lactamase; bla; confers resistance to ampicillin, carbenicillin, and related antibiotics
   6008..6112    -  promoter       AmpR promoter: bla
   6491..6761    +  protein_bind   tetracycline response element: contains seven copies of the tetracycline operator tetO tetracycline repressor TetR
   6772..6789    +  misc_feature   MCS (fragment): pUC18/19 multiple cloning site
   6794..6832    +  promoter       minimal CMV promoter: human cytomegalovirus (CMV) immediate early promoter
   7064..7196    +  intron         chimeric intron: chimera between introns from human β-globin and immunoglobulin heavy chain genes
   7248..7964    +  CDS            EGFP: EGFP is a basic (constitutively fluorescent) green fluorescent protein published in 1996, derived from Aequorea victoria. It is reported to be a rapidly-maturing weak dimer with moderate acid sensitivity.
   7956..8174    +  CDS            SYNE3 (fragment): SYNE3_HUMAN - Also known as C14orf139 From Homo sapiens (Human).
>Addgene plasmid #187018 | GFP-KASH2ext | addgene full sequence | sequence record 367311 | Addgene NGS Result
CTGCAGATATCCAGCACAGTGGCGGCCGCTCGAGTCTAGAGGGCCCGTTTAAACCCGCTGATCAATCGAA
ATGACCGACCAAGCGACGCCCAACCTGCCATCACGAGATTTCGATTCCACCGCCGCCTTCTATGAAAGGT
TGGGCTTCGGAATCGTTTTCCGGGACGCCGGCTGGATGATCCTCCAGCGCGGGGATCTCATGCTGGAGTT
CTTCGCCCACCCCAACTTGTTTATTGCAGCTTATAATGGTTACAAATAAAGCAATAGCATCACAAATTTC
ACAAATAAAGCATTTTTTTCACTGCATTCTAGTTGTGGTTTGTCCAAACTCATCAATGCTCGACGATAAG
CTTTGCAAAGATGGATAAAGTTTTAAACAGAGAGGAATCTTTGCAGCTAATGGACCTTCTAGGTCTTGAA
AGGAGTGGGAATTGGCTCCGGTGCCCGTCAGTGGGCAGAGCGCACATCGCCCACAGTCCCCGAGAAGTTG
GGGGGAGGGGTCGGCAATTGATCCGGTGCCTAGAGAAGGTGGCGCGGGGTAAACTGGGAAAGTGATGTCG
TGTACTGGCTCCGCCTTTTTCCCGAGGGTGGGGGAGAACCGTATATAAGTGCAGTAGTCGCCGTGAACGT
TCTTTTTCGCAACGGGTTTGCCGCCAGAACACAGGTAAGTGCCGTGTGTGGTTCCCGCGGGCCTGGCCTC
TTTACGGGTTATGGCCCTTGCGTGCCTTGAATTACTTCCACCTGGCTGCAGTACGTGATTCTTGATCCCG
AGCTTCGGGTTGGAAGTGGGTGGGAGAGTTCGAGGCCTTGCGCTTAAGGAGCCCCTTCGCCTCGTGCTTG
AGTTGAGGCCTGGCCTGGGCGCTGGGGCCGCCGCGTGCGAATCTGGTGGCACCTTCGCGCCTGTCTCGCT
GCTTTCGATAAGTCTCTAGCCATTTAAAATTTTTGATGACCTGCTGCGACGCTTTTTTTCTGGCAAGATA
GTCTTGTAAATGCGGGCCAAGATCTGCACACTGGTATTTCGGTTTTTGGGGCCGCGGGCGGCGACGGGGC
CCGTGCGTCCCAGCGCACATGTTCGGCGAGGCGGGGCCTGCGAGCGCGGCCACCGAGAATCGGACGGGGG
TAGTCTCAAGCTGGCCGGCCTGCTCTGGTGCCTGGCCTCGCGCCGCCGTGTATCGCCCCGCCCTGGGCGG
CAAGGCTGGCCCGGTCGGCACCAGTTGCGTGAGCGGAAAGATGGCCGCTTCCCGGCCCTGCTGCAGGGAG
CTCAAAATGGAGGACGCGGCGCTCGGGAGAGCGGGCGGGTGAGTCACCCACACAAAGGAAAAGGGCCTTT
CCGTCCTCAGCCGTCGCTTCATGTGACTCCACGGAGTACCGGGCGCCGTCCAGGCACCTCGATTAGTTCT
CGAGCTTTTGGAGTACGTCGTCTTTAGGTTGGGGGGAGGGGTTTTATGCGATGGAGTTTCCCCACACTGA
GTGGGTGGAGACTGAAGTTAGGCCAGCTTGGCACTTGATGTAATTCTCCTTGGAATTTGCCCTTTTTGAG
TTTGGATCTTGGTTCATTCTCAAGCCTCAGACAGTGGTTCAAAGTTTTTTTCTTCCATTTCAGGTGTCGT
GAGGAATTTCGACATTTAAATTTAATTAATCTCGACGGTATCGGTTGGGATCTGCCACCATGTCCAGACT
GGACAAGAGCAAAGTCATAAACGGCGCTCTGGAATTACTCAATGGAGTCGGTATCGAAGGCCTGACGACA
AGGAAACTCGCTCAAAAGCTGGGAGTTGAGCAGCCTACCCTGTACTGGCACGTGAAGAACAAGCGGGCCC
TGCTCGATGCCCTGCCAATCGAGATGCTGGACAGGCATCATACCCACTTCTGCCCCCTGGAAGGCGAGTC
ATGGCAAGACTTTCTGCGGAACAACGCCAAGTCATTCCGCTGTGCTCTCCTCTCACATCGCGACGGGGCT
AAAGTGCATCTCGGCACCCGCCCAACAGAGAAACAGTACGAAACCCTGGAAAATCAGCTCGCGTTCCTGT
GTCAGCAAGGCTTCTCCCTGGAGAACGCACTGTACGCTCTGTCCGCCGTGGGCCACTTTACACTGGGCTG
CGTATTGGAGGAACAGGAGCATCAAGTAGCAAAAGAGGAAAGAGAGACACCTACCACCGATTCTATGCCC
CCACTTCTGAGACAAGCAATTGAGCTGTTCGACCGGCAGGGAGCCGAACCTGCCTTCCTTTTCGGCCTGG
AACTAATCATATGTGGCCTGGAGAAACAGCTAAAGTGCGAAAGCGGCGGGCCGGCCGACGCCCTTGACGA
TTTTGACTTAGACATGCTCCCAGCCGATGCCCTTGACGACTTTGACCTTGATATGCTGCCTGCTGACGCT
CTTGACGATTTTGACCTTGACATGCTCCCCGGCTAACCCAAACCCGCTGATCCGCCCCTCTCCCTCCCCC
CCCCCTAACGTTACTGGCCGAAGCCGCTTGGAATAAGGCCGGTGTGCGTTTGTCTATATGTTATTTTCCA
CCATATTGCCGTCTTTTGGCAATGTGAGGGCCCGGAAACCTGGCCCTGTCTTCTTGACGAGCATTCCTAG
GGGTCTTTCCCCTCTCGCCAAAGGAATGCAAGGTCTGTTGAATGTCGTGAAGGAAGCAGTTCCTCTGGAA
GCTTCTTGAAGACAAACAACGTCTGTAGCGACCCTTTGCAGGCAGCGGAACCCCCCACCTGGCGACAGGT
GCCTCTGCGGCCAAAAGCCACGTGTATAAGATACACCTGCAAAGGCGGCACAACCCCAGTGCCACGTTGT
GAGTTGGATAGTTGTGGAAAGAGTCAAATGGCTCTCCTCAAGCGTATTCAACAAGGGGCTGAAGGATGCC
CAGAAGGTACCCCATTGTATGGGATCTGATCTGGGGCCTCGGTGCACATGCTTTACATGTGTTTAGTCGA
GGTTAAAAAAACGTCTAGGCCCCCCGAACCACGGGGACGTGGTTTTCCTTTGAAAAACACGATGATAATA
TGGCCACAACCATGGGATCGGCCATTGAACAAGATGGATTGCACGCAGGTTCTCCGGCCGCTTGGGTGGA
GAGGCTATTCGGCTATGACTGGGCACAACAGACAATCGGCTGCTCTGATGCCGCCGTGTTCCGGCTGTCA
GCGCAGGGGCGCCCGGTTCTTTTTGTCAAGACCGACCTGTCCGGTGCCCTGAATGAACTGCAGGACGAGG
CAGCGCGGCTATCGTGGCTGGCCACGACGGGCGTTCCTTGCGCAGCTGTGCTCGACGTTGTCACTGAAGC
GGGAAGGGACTGGCTGCTATTGGGCGAAGTGCCGGGGCAGGATCTCCTGTCATCTCACCTTGCTCCTGCC
GAGAAAGTATCCATCATGGCTGATGCAATGCGGCGGCTGCATACGCTTGATCCGGCTACCTGCCCATTCG
ACCACCAAGCGAAACATCGCATCGAGCGAGCACGTACTCGGATGGAAGCCGGTCTTGTCGATCAGGATGA
TCTGGACGAAGAGCATCAGGGGCTCGCGCCAGCCGAACTGTTCGCCAGGCTCAAGGCGCGCATGCCCGAC
GGCGAGGATCTCGTCGTGACCCATGGCGATGCCTGCTTGCCGAATATCATGGTGGAAAATGGCCGCTTTT
CTGGATTCATCGACTGTGGCCGGCTGGGTGTGGCGGACCGCTATCAGGACATAGCGTTGGCTACCCGTGA
TATTGCTGAAGAGCTTGGCGGCGAATGGGCTGACCGCTTCCTCGTGCTTTACGGTATCGCCGCTCCCGAT
TCGCAGCGCATCGCCTTCTATCGCCTTCTTGACGAGTTCTTCTGATGATCAGCCTCGACTGTGCCTTCTA
GTTGCCAGCCATCTGTTGTTTGCCCCTCCCCCGTGCCTTCCTTGACCCTGGAAGGTGCCACTCCCACTGT
CCTTTCCTAATAAAATGAGGAAATTGCATCGCATTGTCTGAGTAGGTGTCATTCTATTCTGGGGGGTGGG
GTGGGGCAGGACAGCAAGGGGGAGGATTGGGAAGACAATAGCAGGCATGCTGGGGATGCGGTGGGCTCTA
TGGCATCGATGCTAGTTAAAAGTTTTGTTACTTTATAGAAGAAATTTTGAGTTTTTGTTTTTTTTTAATA
AATAAATAAACATAAATAAATTGTTTGTTGAATTTATTATTAGTATGTAAGTGTAAATATAATAAAACTT
AATATCTATTCAAATTAATAAATAAACCTCGATATACAGACCGATAAAACACATGCGTCAATTTTACGCA
TGATTATCTTTAACGTACGTCACAATATGATTATCTTTCTAGGGTTAATCTAGTATACGCGTGAGCAAAA
GGCCAGCAAAAGGCCAGGAACCGTAAAAAGGCCGCGTTGCTGGCGTTTTTCCATAGGCTCCGCCCCCCTG
ACGAGCATCACAAAAATCGACGCTCAAGTCAGAGGTGGCGAAACCCGACAGGACTATAAAGATACCAGGC
GTTTCCCCCTGGAAGCTCCCTCGTGCGCTCTCCTGTTCCGACCCTGCCGCTTACCGGATACCTGTCCGCC
TTTCTCCCTTCGGGAAGCGTGGCGCTTTCTCATAGCTCACGCTGTAGGTATCTCAGTTCGGTGTAGGTCG
TTCGCTCCAAGCTGGGCTGTGTGCACGAACCCCCCGTTCAGCCCGACCGCTGCGCCTTATCCGGTAACTA
TCGTCTTGAGTCCAACCCGGTAAGACACGACTTATCGCCACTGGCAGCAGCCACTGGTAACAGGATTAGC
AGAGCGAGGTATGTAGGCGGTGCTACAGAGTTCTTGAAGTGGTGGCCTAACTACGGCTACACTAGAAGAA
CAGTATTTGGTATCTGCGCTCTGCTGAAGCCAGTTACCTTCGGAAAAAGAGTTGGTAGCTCTTGATCCGG
CAAACAAACCACCGCTGGTAGCGGTGGTTTTTTTGTTTGCAAGCAGCAGATTACGCGCAGAAAAAAAGGA
TCTCAAGAAGATCCTTTGATCTTTTCTACGGGGTCTGACGCTCAGTGGAACGAAAACTCACGTTAAGGGA
TTTTGGTCATGAGATTATCAAAAAGGATCTTCACCTAGATCCTTTTAAATTAAAAATGAAGTTTTAAATC
AATCTAAAGTATATATGAGTAAACTTGGTCTGACAGTTACCAATGCTTAATCAGTGAGGCACCTATCTCA
GCGATCTGTCTATTTCGTTCATCCATAGTTGCCTGACTCCCCGTCGTGTAGATAACTACGATACGGGAGG
GCTTACCATCTGGCCCCAGTGCTGCAATGATACCGCGAGACCCACGCTCACCGGCTCCAGATTTATCAGC
AATAAACCAGCCAGCCGGAAGGGCCGAGCGCAGAAGTGGTCCTGCAACTTTATCCGCCTCCATCCAGTCT
ATTAATTGTTGCCGGGAAGCTAGAGTAAGTAGTTCGCCAGTTAATAGTTTGCGCAACGTTGTTGCCATTG
CTACAGGCATCGTGGTGTCACGCTCGTCGTTTGGTATGGCTTCATTCAGCTCCGGTTCCCAACGATCAAG
GCGAGTTACATGATCCCCCATGTTGTGCAAAAAAGCGGTTAGCTCCTTCGGTCCTCCGATCGTTGTCAGA
AGTAAGTTGGCCGCAGTGTTATCACTCATGGTTATGGCAGCACTGCATAATTCTCTTACTGTCATGCCAT
CCGTAAGATGCTTTTCTGTGACTGGTGAGTACTCAACCAAGTCATTCTGAGAATAGTGTATGCGGCGACC
GAGTTGCTCTTGCCCGGCGTCAATACGGGATAATACCGCGCCACATAGCAGAACTTTAAAAGTGCTCATC
ATTGGAAAACGTTCTTCGGGGCGAAAACTCTCAAGGATCTTACCGCTGTTGAGATCCAGTTCGATGTAAC
CCACTCGTGCACCCAACTGATCTTCAGCATCTTTTACTTTCACCAGCGTTTCTGGGTGAGCAAAAACAGG
AAGGCAAAATGCCGCAAAAAAGGGAATAAGGGCGACACGGAAATGTTGAATACTCATACTCTTCCTTTTT
CAATATTATTGAAGCATTTATCAGGGTTATTGTCTCATGAGCGGATACATATTTGAATGTATTTAGAAAA
ATAAACAAATAGGGGTTCCGCGCACATTTCCCCGAAAAGTGCCACCGCTAGATTAACCCTAGAAAGATAG
TCTGCGTAAAATTGACGCATGCATTCTTGAAATATTGCTCTCTCTTTCTAAATAGCGCGAATCCGTCGCT
GTGCATTTAGGACATCTCAGTCGCCGCTTGGAGCTCCCGTGAGGCGTGCTTGTCAATGCGGTAAGTGTCA
CTGATTTTGAACTATAACGACCGCGTGAGTCAAAATGACGCATGATTATCTTTTACGTGACTTTTAAGAT
TTAACTCATACGATAATTATATTGTTATTTCATGTTCTACTTACGTGATAACTTATTATATATATATTTT
CTTGTTATAGATATCGGGTCAGCTTGGCCTAGCGCTGTCGAGTTTACCACTCCCTATCAGTGATAGAGAA
AAGTGAAAGTCGAGTTTACCACTCCCTATCAGTGATAGAGAAAAGTGAAAGTCGAGTTTACCACTCCCTA
TCAGTGATAGAGAAAAGTGAAAGTCGAGTTTACCACTCCCTATCAGTGATAGAGAAAAGTGAAAGTCGAG
TTTACCACTCCCTATCAGTGATAGAGAAAAGTGAAAGTCGAGTTTACCACTCCCTATCAGTGATAGAGAA
AAGTGAAAGTCGAGTTTACCACTCCCTATCAGTGATAGAGAAAAGTGAAAGTCGAGCTCGGTACCCGGGT
CGAGGTAGGCGTGTACGGTGGGAGGCCTATATAAGCAGAGCTCGTTTAGTGAACCGTCAGATCGCCTGGA
GACGCCATCCACGCTGTTTTGACCTCCATAGAAGACACCGGGACCGATCCAGCCTCCGCGGAATTTGATT
AGCTTTATTGCGGTAGTTTATCACAGTTAAATTGCTAACGCAGTCAGTGCTTCTGACACAACAGTCTCGA
ACTTAAGCTGCAGTGACTCTCTTAAGGTAGCCTTGCAGAAGTTGGTCGTGAGGCACTGGGCAGGTAAGTA
TCAAGGTTACAAGACAGGTTTAAGGAGACCAATAGAAACTGGGCTTGTCGAGACAGAGAAGACTCTTGCG
TTTCTGATAGGCACCTATTGGTCTTACTGACATCCACTTTGCCTTTCTCTCCACAGGTGTCCACTCCCAG
TTCAATTACAGCTCTTAAGGCTAGAGGATCCGCCACCATGGTGAGCAAGGGCGAGGAGCTGTTCACCGGG
GTGGTGCCCATCCTGGTCGAGCTGGACGGCGACGTAAACGGCCACAAGTTCAGCGTGTCCGGCGAGGGCG
AGGGCGATGCCACCTACGGCAAGCTGACCCTGAAGTTCATCTGCACCACCGGCAAGCTGCCCGTGCCCTG
GCCCACCCTCGTGACCACCCTGACCTACGGCGTGCAGTGCTTCAGCCGCTACCCCGACCACATGAAGCAG
CACGACTTCTTCAAGTCCGCCATGCCCGAAGGCTACGTCCAGGAGCGCACCATCTTCTTCAAGGACGACG
GCAACTACAAGACCCGCGCCGAGGTGAAGTTCGAGGGCGACACCCTGGTGAACCGCATCGAGCTGAAGGG
CATCGACTTCAAGGAGGACGGCAACATCCTGGGGCACAAGCTGGAGTACAACTACAACAGCCACAACGTC
TATATCATGGCCGACAAGCAGAAGAACGGCATCAAGGTGAACTTCAAGATCCGCCACAACATCGAGGACG
GCAGCGTGCAGCTCGCCGACCACTACCAGCAGAACACCCCCATCGGCGACGGCCCCGTGCTGCTGCCCGA
CAACCACTACCTGAGCACCCAGTCCGCCCTGAGCAAAGACCCCAACGAGAAGCGCGATCACATGGTCCTG
CTGGAGTTCGTGACCGCCGCCGGGATCACTCTCGGCATGGACGAGCTGTACAAGTCCGGACTCAGATCTA
GCTCCCAGCCTAGACGATCCTTCCTCTCAAGGGTGATCAGGGCAGCGCTACCGTTGCAGCTGCTTCTGCT
GCTGCTGCTGCTCCTGGCCTGCCTGCTACCTGCCTCTGAAGATGACTACAGCTGCACCCAGGCCAACAAC
TTTGCCCGATCCTTCTACCCCATGCTGCGGTACACCAACGGGCCACCTCCCACCGCTGCATAGGAATT
